Addgene plasmid #1594: L3787
Purpose: (Empty Backbone)
Depositing lab: Andrew Fire. Depositing organization: Carnegie Institution for Science.
Backbone
  Vector backbone: Unknown
  Backbone size (bp): 4163
  Vector type: Worm Expression
Growth in bacteria
  Bacterial resistance: Ampicillin, 100 μg/mL
  Growth temperature: 37°C
  Growth strain: DH5alpha
  Copy number: Unknown
Gene/Insert
  Gene/Insert name: None
  Tag / fusion protein: hsp16-415', hsp16-25', T7p, gfpN, IVSR, gfpS65C, IVSS, IVST, gfpC, let8583', decoy
  Cloning method: Restriction Enzyme
Terms and licenses: Academic/Nonprofit Terms; Industry Terms: Not Available to Industry
Depositor comments: See Fire Lab Vector Kit Documentation 1997. Fire Lab Miniprep Number pPD118.26, Ligation number L3787.
How to cite: L3787 was a gift from Andrew Fire (Addgene plasmid # 1594 ; http://n2t.net/addgene:1594 ; RRID:Addgene_1594)
