[The description below was written by a language model from this plasmid's Addgene catalogue record and pLannotate feature annotations shown in this document.]
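Description:
L3787 (Fire Lab miniprep designation pPD118.26) is a 4,163 bp empty-backbone vector for expression in the nematode worm, distributed as part of the 1997 Fire Lab vector kit. The parental backbone is recorded as unknown, but the annotated features point to a pUC-type bacterial framework. These include a high-copy ColE1/pMB1-family origin of replication, an ampicillin resistance gene (β-lactamase) with its own promoter, and remnants of the lac region (a lacI fragment, CAP binding site, lac promoter and operator) next to a fragment of the pUC18/19 multiple cloning site. The plasmid is propagated in E. coli under ampicillin selection.

According to the catalogue's list of components, the payload is a heat-shock-controlled GFP reporter cassette. It begins with 5' regulatory sequences from the hsp16-41 and hsp16-2 small heat-shock genes, which in Fire vectors serve as heat-inducible promoter elements, followed by a T7 promoter. The GFP coding region carries the S65C chromophore substitution and is split into segments (gfpN, gfpS65C, gfpC) by three synthetic introns (IVSR, IVSS, IVST), which are generally included to improve transgene expression in worms. The cassette ends with the let-858 3' region, which supplies 3' end processing signals, and the record also lists a "decoy" element without defining it. The automated annotation detects only a single GFP-like open reading frame, labelled yEGFP by similarity, and a T7 promoter fragment. It does not call the heat-shock, intron or let-858 segments, so these rest on the depositor's description alone. No gene insert is present, and the vector is suited to heat-inducible GFP expression or to building GFP fusions by restriction cloning.
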