Features (pLannotate 1.2.2; 10 found; start..end, strand, type, name):
      1..35      -  misc_feature   MCS (fragment): pUC18/19 multiple cloning site
    470..487     -  promoter       T7 promoter (fragment): promoter for bacteriophage T7 RNA polymerase
    507..1370    +  CDS            yEGFP: yEGFP is a fluorescent protein published in 1997.
   1908..2012    +  promoter       AmpR promoter: bla
   2013..2873    +  CDS            AmpR: β-lactamase; bla; confers resistance to ampicillin, carbenicillin, and related antibiotics
   3044..3632    +  rep_origin     ori: high-copy-number ColE1/pMB1/pBR322/pUC origin of replication
   3815..3907    +  CDS            lacI (fragment): lac repressor; lacI; The lac repressor binds to the lac operator to inhibit transcription in E. coli. This inhibition can be relieved by adding lactose or isopropyl-β-D-thiogalactopyranoside (IPTG).
   3920..3941    +  protein_bind   CAP binding site: CAP binding activates transcription in the presence of cAMP. E. coli catabolite activator protein
   3956..3986    +  promoter       lac promoter: promoter for the E. coli lac operon
   3994..4010    +  protein_bind   lac operator: The lac repressor binds to the lac operator to inhibit transcription in E. coli. This inhibition can be relieved by adding lactose or isopropyl-β-D-thiogalactopyranoside (IPTG). lac repressor encoded by lacI
>Addgene plasmid #1594 | L3787 | depositor full sequence | sequence record 204 | Author sequence
AAGCTTGCATGCCTGCAGGTCGACTCTAGAGGATCAAGAGCATTTGAATCAGAATATGGAGAACGGAGCA
TGAGCATTTTCGAAGTTTTTTAGATGCACTAGAACAAAGCGTGTTGGCTTCCTCTGAGCCCGCTTTCCTT
ATATACCCGCATTCTGCAGCCTTACAGAATGTTCTAGAAGGTCCTAGATGCATTCGTTTGAAAATACTCC
CGGTGGGTGCAAAGAGACGCAGACGGAAAATGTATCTGGGTCTCTTTATTGTGTACACTACTTTTCCATG
TACCGAATGTGAGTCGCCCTCCTTTTGCAACAAGCAGCTCGAATGTTCTAGAAAAAGGTGGAAAATAGTA
TAAATACCGTTGAAAATAAATACCGAACAACATTTGCTCTAATTGTGAAATTAGAAATCTTCAAACTATA
ATCATCTCACTGGATCCTATCGATTCGCGGCCGCTGTACACCCGGGTGCCCTATAGTGAGTCGTATTGGT
ACCGGTAGAAAAAATGAGTAAAGGAGAAGAACTTTTCACTGGAGTTGTCCCAATTCTTGTTGAATTAGAT
GGTGATGTTAATGGGCACAAATTTTCTGTCAGTGGAGAGGGTGAAGGTGATGCAACATACGGAAAACTTA
CCCTTAAATTTATTTGCACTACTGGAAAACTACCTGTTCCATGGGTAAGTTTAAACATATATATACTAAC
TAACCCTGATTATTTAAATTTTCAGCCAACACTTGTCACTACTTTCTGTTATGGTGTTCAATGCTTCTCG
AGATACCCAGATCATATGAAACAGCATGACTTTTTCAAGAGTGCCATGCCCGAAGGTTATGTACAGGAAA
GAACTATATTTTTCAAAGATGACGGGAACTACAAGACACGTAAGTTTAAACAGTTCGGTACTAACTAACC
ATACATATTTAAATTTTCAGGTGCTGAAGTCAAGTTTGAAGGTGATACCCTTGTTAATAGAATCGAGTTA
AAAGGTATTGATTTTAAAGAAGATGGAAACATTCTTGGACACAAATTGGAATACAACTATAACTCACACA
ATGTATACATCATGGCAGACAAACAAAAGAATGGAATCAAAGTTGTAAGTTTAAACATGATTTTACTAAC
TAACTAATCTGATTTAAATTTTCAGAACTTCAAAATTAGACACAACATTGAAGATGGAAGCGTTCAACTA
GCAGACCATTATCAACAAAATACTCCAATTGGCGATGGCCCTGTCCTTTTACCAGACAACCATTACCTGT
CCACACAATCTGCCCTTTCGAAAGATCCCAACGAAAAGAGAGACCACATGGTCCTTCTTGAGTTTGTAAC
AGCTGCTGGGATTACACATGGCATGGACGAACTATACAAAAGCCCACAAGCTTTGGAATTCGCTAGCCGG
CCATACAAGTAATCCGGATGATCGACGCCAACGTCGTTGAATTTTCAAATTTTAAATACTGAATATTTGT
TTTTTTTCCTATTATTTATTTATTCTCTTTGTGTTTTTTTTCTTGCTTTCTAAAAAATTAATTCAATCCA
AATCTAAACATTTTTTTTTCTCTTTCCGTCTCCCAATTCGTATTCCGCTCCTCTCATCTGAACACAATGT
GCAAGTTTATTTATCTTCTCGCTTTCATTTCATTAGGACGTGGGGGGAATTGGTGGAAGGGGGAAACACA
CAAAAGGATGATGGAAATGAAATAAGGACACACAATATGCAACAACATTCAATTCAGAAATATGGAGGAA
GGTTTAAAAGAAAACATAAAAATATATAGAGGAGGAAGGAAAACTAGTAAAAAATAAGCAAAGAAATTAG
GCGAACGATGAGAATTGTCCTCGCTTGGGCCCAAAAGGCCTTTTTTTTTTGGCGCCGACGTCAGGTGGCA
CTTTTCGGGGAAATGTGCGCGGAACCCCTATTTGTTTATTTTTCTAAATACATTCAAATATGTATCCGCT
CATGAGACAATAACCCTGATAAATGCTTCAATAATATTGAAAAAGGAAGAGTATGAGTATTCAACATTTC
CGTGTCGCCCTTATTCCCTTTTTTGCGGCATTTTGCCTTCCTGTTTTTGCTCACCCAGAAACGCTGGTGA
AAGTAAAAGATGCTGAAGATCAGTTGGGTGCACGAGTGGGTTACATCGAACTGGATCTCAACAGCGGTAA
GATCCTTGAGAGTTTTCGCCCCGAAGAACGTTTTCCAATGATGAGCACTTTTAAAGTTCTGCTATGTGGC
GCGGTATTATCCCGTATTGACGCCGGGCAAGAGCAACTCGGTCGCCGCATACACTATTCTCAGAATGACT
TGGTTGAGTACTCACCAGTCACAGAAAAGCATCTTACGGATGGCATGACAGTAAGAGAATTATGCAGTGC
TGCCATAACCATGAGTGATAACACTGCGGCCAACTTACTTCTGACAACGATCGGAGGACCGAAGGAGCTA
ACCGCTTTTTTGCACAACATGGGGGATCATGTAACTCGCCTTGATCGTTGGGAACCGGAGCTGAATGAAG
CCATACCAAACGACGAGCGTGACACCACGATGCCTGTAGCAATGGCAACAACGTTGCGCAAACTATTAAC
TGGCGAACTACTTACTCTAGCTTCCCGGCAACAATTAATAGACTGGATGGAGGCGGATAAAGTTGCAGGA
CCACTTCTGCGCTCGGCCCTTCCGGCTGGCTGGTTTATTGCTGATAAATCTGGAGCCGGTGAGCGTGGGT
CTCGCGGTATCATTGCAGCACTGGGGCCAGATGGTAAGCCCTCCCGTATCGTAGTTATCTACACGACGGG
GAGTCAGGCAACTATGGATGAACGAAATAGACAGATCGCTGAGATAGGTGCCTCACTGATTAAGCATTGG
TAACTGTCAGACCAAGTTTACTCATATATACTTTAGATTGATTTAAAACTTCATTTTTAATTTAAAAGGA
TCTAGGTGAAGATCCTTTTTGATAATCTCATGACCAAAATCCCTTAACGTGAGTTTTCGTTCCACTGAGC
GTCAGACCCCGTAGAAAAGATCAAAGGATCTTCTTGAGATCCTTTTTTTCTGCGCGTAATCTGCTGCTTG
CAAACAAAAAAACCACCGCTACCAGCGGTGGTTTGTTTGCCGGATCAAGAGCTACCAACTCTTTTTCCGA
AGGTAACTGGCTTCAGCAGAGCGCAGATACCAAATACTGTCCTTCTAGTGTAGCCGTAGTTAGGCCACCA
CTTCAAGAACTCTGTAGCACCGCCTACATACCTCGCTCTGCTAATCCTGTTACCAGTGGCTGCTGCCAGT
GGCGATAAGTCGTGTCTTACCGGGTTGGACTCAAGACGATAGTTACCGGATAAGGCGCAGCGGTCGGGCT
GAACGGGGGGTTCGTGCACACAGCCCAGCTTGGAGCGAACGACCTACACCGAACTGAGATACCTACAGCG
TGAGCATTGAGAAAGCGCCACGCTTCCCGAAGGGAGAAAGGCGGACAGGTATCCGGTAAGCGGCAGGGTC
GGAACAGGAGAGCGCACGAGGGAGCTTCCAGGGGGAAACGCCTGGTATCTTTATAGTCCTGTCGGGTTTC
GCCACCTCTGACTTGAGCGTCGATTTTTGTGATGCTCGTCAGGGGGGCGGAGCCTATGGAAAAACGCCAG
CAACGCGGCCTTTTTACGGTTCCTGGCCTTTTGCTGGCCTTTTGCTCACATGTTCTTTCCTGCGTTATCC
CCTGATTCTGTGGATAACCGTATTACCGCCTTTGAGTGAGCTGATACCGCTCGCCGCAGCCGAACGACCG
AGCGCAGCGAGTCAGTGAGCGAGGAAGCGGAAGAGCGCCCAATACGCAAACCGCCTCTCCCCGCGCGTTG
GCCGATTCATTAATGCAGCTGGCACGACAGGTTTCCCGACTGGAAAGCGGGCAGTGAGCGCAACGCAATT
AATGTGAGTTAGCTCACTCATTAGGCACCCCAGGCTTTACACTTTATGCTTCCGGCTCGTATGTTGTGTG
GAATTGTGAGCGGATAACAATTTCACACAGGAAACAGCTATGACCATGATTACGCCAAGCTGTAAGTTTA
AACATGATCTTACTAACTAACTATTCTCATTTAAATTTTCAGAGCTTAAAAATGGCTGAAATCACTCACA
ACGATGGATACGCTAACAACTTGGAAATGAAAT
