>Addgene plasmid #1594 | L3787 | addgene partial sequence | sequence record 16731 | 1594_m13reverse
TCAGAGCTTAAAAATGGCTGANCCCTTTCACAACGATGGATACGCTAACAACTTGGAAATGAAATAAGCT
TGCATGCCTGCNGGTCGACTCTAGAGGATCAAGAGCATTTGAATCAGAATATGGAGAACGGAGCATGAGC
ATTTTCGAAGTTTTTTAGATGCACTAGAACAAAGCGTGTTGGCTTCCTCTGAGCCCGCTTTCCTTATATA
CCCGCATTCTGCAGCCTTACAGAATGTTCTAGAAGGTCCTAGATGCATTCGTTTGAAAATACTCCCGGTG
GGTGCAAAGAGACGCAGACGGAAAATGTATCTGGGTCTCTTTAATGTGTACACTACTTTTCCATGTACCG
AATGTGAGTCGCCCTCCTTTTGCAACAAGCAGCTCGAATGTTCTAGAAAAAGGTGGAAAATAGTATAAAT
ACCGTTGAAAATAAATACCGAACAACATTTGCTCTAATTGTGAAATTAGAAATCTTCAAACTATAATCAT
CTCACTGGATCCTATCGATTCGCGGCCGCTGTACACCCGGGTGCCCTATAGTGAGTCGTATTGGTACCGG
TAGAAAAAATGAGTAAAGGAGAAGAACTTTTCACTGGAGTTGTCCCAATTCTTGTTGAATTAGATGGTGA
TGTTAATGGGCACAAATTTTCTGTCAGTGGAGAGGGTGAAGGTGATGCANCATACGGAAAACTTACCCTT
AAATTTATTTGCACTACTGGAAAACTACCTGTTCCNTGGGTAAGTTTAAAACATATATATNCTAACTAAC
CCTGATTATTTAAATTTTCAGCCCACACTTGTCACTACNTTTCTGTTTATGGTGNNNCAATGCCTTCTCN
AGATACCCNGATNATATGAAACCAGCCTGACNTTTTTCNAGAAGTGCCATGCCCNGAANGGTTNTGTACC
AGGAAANAACTNATTTTTTTTCANANATGNNCNGGAACTNCANGACCGGNAGTTTAACCAGTTNCGGTAC
NAANNNACCCNTNCCTNATTAAAATTTCCNGGGGCCCGAAGNCNANTTNGAAGGGGGANNCCCTTGTTNA
ATANANCCGNGNTAAAGGNATTGNTTTTNAAGNAGANGGGAAANTTTTTGGNACCCAGTTGGGAAANNAC
NTTTAANCCCNCAAGGGANCNTNCGGGNNNAACAANAANGAAGGAAANCAAGTGNAGNTCAANACNGGNT
TTACNANCNNNNANCGGATTTAATTNCCAACTTCNATNNACCCNCATTNNNANGGGAGNCCTCNCNTGNA
ACNTTNNCCAANTCCNGTNGGGGGGNGGTCTTTAAGAANAATNNTGCTCCATANTGCTTTNNAANCCAAA
ANAAACANGCCTTTTTTNNGNGGAATNGGNGACAATAANCCNATTNATNCCCTCNAACTAANCCCCTT
